>Addgene plasmid #80921 | pCW57-MCS1-P2A-MCS2 (Blast) | addgene full sequence | sequence record 234619 | Addgene NGS Result
AATTCTCGACCTCGAGACAAATGGCAGTATTCATCCACAATTTTAAAAGAAAAGGGGGGATTGGGGGGTA
CAGTGCAGGGGAAAGAATAGTAGACATAATAGCAACAGACATACAAACTAAAGAATTACAAAAACAAATT
ACAAAAATTCAAAATTTTCGGGTTTATTACAGGGACAGCAGAGATCCACTTTGGCCGCGAATCGATATGT
CGAGTTTACTCCCTATCAGTGATAGAGAACGTATGTCGAGTTTACTCCCTATCAGTGATAGAGAACGATG
TCGAGTTTACTCCCTATCAGTGATAGAGAACGTATGTCGAGTTTACTCCCTATCAGTGATAGAGAACGTA
TGTCGAGTTTACTCCCTATCAGTGATAGAGAACGTATGTCGAGTTTATCCCTATCAGTGATAGAGAACGT
ATGTCGAGTTTACTCCCTATCAGTGATAGAGAACGTATGTCGAGGTAGGCGTGTACGGTGGGAGGCCTAT
ATAAGCAGAGCTCGTTTAGTGAACCGTCAGATCGCCTGGAGAATTGGCTAGCGAATTCGTCGACACCGGT
TCCGGAGCCACGAACTTCTCTCTGTTAAAGCAAGCAGGAGACGTGGAAGAAAACCCCGGTCCTAGGCTGC
AGACGCGTTGTACAGGATCCGGGGTTGGGGTTGCGCCTTTTCCAAGGCAGCCCTGGGTTTGCGCAGGGAC
GCGGCTGCTCTGGGCGTGGTTCCGGGAAACGCAGCGGCGCCGACCCTGGGTCTCGCACATTCTTCACGTC
CGTTCGCAGCGTCACCCGGATCTTCGCCGCTACCCTTGTGGGCCCCCCGGCGACGCTTCCTGCTCCGCCC
CTAAGTCGGGAAGGTTCCTTGCGGTTCGCGGCGTGCCGGACGTGACAAACGGAAGCCGCACGTCTCACTA
GTACCCTCGCAGACGGACAGCGCCAGGGAGCAATGGCAGCGCGCCGACCGCGATGGGCTGTGGCCAATAG
CGGCTGCTCAGCAGGGCGCGCCGAGAGCAGCGGCCGGGAAGGGGCGGTGCGGGAGGCGGGGTGTGGGGCG
GTAGTGTGGGCCCTGTTCCTGCCCGCGCGGTGTTCCGCATTCTGCAAGCCTCCGGAGCGCACGTCGGCAG
TCGGCTCCCTCGTTGACCGAATCACCGACCTCTCTCCCCAGCAATTCACCCGCGCGCGGGAACTAAACCA
TGGCCAAGCCTTTGTCTCAAGAAGAATCCACCCTCATTGAAAGAGCAACGGCTACAATCAACAGCATCCC
CATCTCTGAAGACTACAGCGTCGCCAGCGCAGCTCTCTCTAGCGACGGCCGCATCTTCACTGGTGTCAAT
GTATATCATTTTACTGGGGGACCTTGTGCAGAACTCGTGGTGCTGGGCACTGCTGCTGCTGCGGCAGCTG
GCAACCTGACTTGTATCGTCGCGATCGGAAATGAGAACAGGGGCATCTTGAGCCCCTGCGGACGGTGCCG
ACAGGTGCTTCTCGATCTGCATCCTGGGATCAAAGCCATAGTGAAGGACAGTGATGGACAGCCGACGGCA
GTTGGGATTCGTGAATTGCTGCCCTCTGGTTATGTGTGGGAGGGCTTCGAAGGAAGCGGAGAAGGTAGAG
GTTCTCTCCTCACTTGTGGTGATGTTGAAGAAAACCCTGGTCCAATGTCTAGACTGGACAAGAGCAAAGT
CATAAACGGAGCTCTGGAATTACTCAATGGTGTCGGTATCGAAGGCCTGACGACAAGGAAACTCGCTCAA
AAGCTGGGAGTTGAGCAGCCTACCCTGTACTGGCACGTGAAGAACAAGCGGGCCCTGCTCGATGCCCTGC
CAATCGAGATGCTGGACAGGCATCATACCCACTTCTGCCCCCTGGAAGGCGAGTCATGGCAAGACTTTCT
GCGGAACAACGCCAAGTCATACCGCTGTGCTCTCCTCTCACATCGCGACGGGGCTAAAGTGCATCTCGGC
ACCCGCCCAACAGAGAAACAGTACGAAACCCTGGAAAATCAGCTCGCGTTCCTGTGTCAGCAAGGCTTCT
CCCTGGAGAACGCACTGTACGCTCTGTCCGCCGTGGGCCACTTTACACTGGGCTGCGTATTGGAGGAACA
GGAGCATCAAGTAGCAAAAGAGGAAAGAGAGACACCTACCACCGATTCTATGCCCCCACTTCTGAGACAA
GCAATTGAGCTGTTCGACCGGCAGGGAGCCGAACCTGCCTTCCTTTTCGGCCTGGAACTAATCATATGTG
GCCTGGAGAAACAGCTAAAGTGCGAAAGCGGCGGGCCGACCGACGCCCTTGACGATTTTGACTTAGACAT
GCTCCCAGCCGATGCCCTTGACGACTTTGACCTTGATATGCTGCCTGCTGACGCTCTTGACGATTTTGAC
CTTGACATGCTCCCCGGGTAACTAAGTAAGGATCGATCCAAGATATCGTATTCTTAACTATGTTGCTCCT
TTTACGCTATGTGGATACGCTGCTTTAATGCCTTTGTATCATGCTATTGCTTCCCGTATGGCTTTCATTT
TCTCCTCCTTGTATAAATCCTGGTTGCTGTCTCTTTATGAGGAGTTGTGGCCCGTTGTCAGGCAACGTGG
CGTGGTGTGCACTGTGTTTGCTGACGCAACCCCCACTGGTTGGGGCATTGCCACCACCTGTCAGCTCCTT
TCCGGGACTTTCGCTTTCCCCCTCCCTATTGCCACGGCGGAACTCATCGCCGCCTGCCTTGCCCGCTGCT
GGACAGGGGCTCGGCTGTTGGGCACTGACAATTCCGTGGTGTTGTCGGGGAAGCTGACGTCCTTTCCATG
GCTGCTCGCCTGTGTTGCCACCTGGATTCTGCGCGGGACGTCCTTCTGCTACGTCCCTTCGGCCCTCAAT
CCAGCGGACCTTCCTTCCCGCGGCCTGCTGCCGGCTCTGCGGCCTCTTCCGCGTCTTCGCCTTCGCCCTC
AGACGAGTCGGATCTCCCTTTGGGCCGCCTCCCCGCCTGTTTCGCCTCGGCGTCCGGACTAGAGGTACCT
TTAAGACCAATGACTTACAAGGCAGCTGTAGATCTTAGCCACTTTTTAAAAGAAAAGGGGGGACTGGAAG
GGCTAATTCACTCCCAACGAAGACAAGATCTGCTTTTTGCTTGTACTGGGTCTCTCTGGTTAGACCAGAT
CTGAGCCTGGGAGCTCTCTGGCTAACTAGGGAACCCACTGCTTAAGCCTCAATAAAGCTTGCCTTGAGTG
CTTCAAGTAGTGTGTGCCCGTCTGTTGTGTGACTCTGGTAACTAGAGATCCCTCAGACCCTTTTAGTCAG
TGTGGAAAATCTCTAGCAGTAGTAGTTCATGTCATCTTATTATTCAGTATTTATAACTTGCAAAGAAATG
AATATCAGAGAGTGAGAGGAACTTGTTTATTGCAGCTTATAATGGTTACAAATAAAGCAATAGCATCACA
AATTTCACAAATAAAGCATTTTTTTCACTGCATTCTAGTTGTGGTTTGTCCAAACTCATCAATGTATCTT
ATCATGTCTGGCTCTAGCTATCCCGCCCCTAACTCCGCCCATCCCGCCCCTAACTCCGCCCAGTTCCGCC
CATTCTCCGCCCCATGGCTGACTAATTTTTTTTATTTATGCAGAGGCCGAGGCCGCCTCGGCCTCTGAGC
TATTCCAGAAGTAGTGAGGAGGCTTTTTTGGAGGCCTTTCAAATATGTATCCGCTCATGAGACAATAACC
CTGATAAATGCTTCAATAATATTGAAAAAGGAAGAGTATGAGTATTCAACATTTCCGTGTCGCCCTTATT
CCCTTTTTTGCGGCATTTTGCCTTCCTGTTTTTGCTCACCCAGAAACGCTGGTGAAAGTAAAAGATGCTG
AAGATCAGTTGGGTGCACGAGTGGGTTACATCGAACTGGATCTCAACAGCGGTAAGATCCTTGAGAGTTT
TCGCCCCGAAGAACGTTTTCCAATGATGAGCACTTTTAAAGTTCTGCTATGTGGCGCGGTATTATCCCGT
ATTGACGCCGGGCAAGAGCAACTCGGTCGCCGCATACACTATTCTCAGAATGACTTGGTTGAGTACTCAC
CAGTCACAGAAAAGCATCTTACGGATGGCATGACAGTAAGAGAATTATGCAGTGCTGCCATAACCATGAG
TGATAACACTGCGGCCAACTTACTTCTGACAACGATCGGAGGACCGAAGGAGCTAACCGCTTTTTTGCAC
AACATGGGGGATCATGTAACTCGCCTTGATCGTTGGGAACCGGAGCTGAATGAAGCCATACCAAACGACG
AGCGTGACACCACGATGCCTGTAGCAATGGCAACAACGTTGCGCAAACTATTAACTGGCGAACTACTTAC
TCTAGCTTCCCGGCAACAATTAATAGACTGGATGGAGGCGGATAAAGTTGCAGGACCACTTCTGCGCTCG
GCCCTTCCGGCTGGCTGGTTTATTGCTGATAAATCTGGAGCCGGTGAGCGTGGGTCTCGCGGTATCATTG
CAGCACTGGGGCCAGATGGTAAGCCCTCCCGTATCGTAGTTATCTACACGACGGGGAGTCAGGCAACTAT
GGATGAACGAAATAGACAGATCGCTGAGATAGGTGCCTCACTGATTAAGCATTGGTAACTGTCAGACCAA
GTTTACTCATATATACTTTAGATTGATTTAAAACTTCATTTTTAATTTAAAAGGATCTAGGTGAAGATCC
TTTTTGATAATCTCATGACCAAAATCCCTTAACGTGAGTTTTCGTTCCACTGAGCGTCAGACCCCGTAGA
AAAGATCAAAGGATCTTCTTGAGATCCTTTTTTTCTGCGCGTAATCTGCTGCTTGCAAACAAAAAAACCA
CCGCTACCAGCGGTGGTTTGTTTGCCGGATCAAGAGCTACCAACTCTTTTTCCGAAGGTAACTGGCTTCA
GCAGAGCGCAGATACCAAATACTGTTCTTCTAGTGTAGCCGTAGTTAGGCCACCACTTCAAGAACTCTGT
AGCACCGCCTACATACCTCGCTCTGCTAATCCTGTTACCAGTGGCTGCTGCCAGTGGCGATAAGTCGTGT
CTTACCGGGTTGGACTCAAGACGATAGTTACCGGATAAGGCGCAGCGGTCGGGCTGAACGGGGGGTTCGT
GCACACAGCCCAGCTTGGAGCGAACGACCTACACCGAACTGAGATACCTACAGCGTGAGCTATGAGAAAG
CGCCACGCTTCCCGAAGGGAGAAAGGCGGACAGGTATCCGGTAAGCGGCAGGGTCGGAACAGGAGAGCGC
ACGAGGGAGCTTCCAGGGGGAAACGCCTGGTATCTTTATAGTCCTGTCGGGTTTCGCCACCTCTGACTTG
AGCGTCGATTTTTGTGATGCTCGTCAGGGGGGCGGAGCCTATGGAAAAACGCCAGCAACGCGGCCTTTTT
ACGGTTCCTGGCCTTTTGCTGGCCTTTTGCTCACATGTTCTTTCCTGCGTTATCCCCTGATTCTGTGGAT
AACCGTATTACCGCCTTTGAGTGAGCTGATACCGCTCGCCGCAGCCGAACGACCGAGCGCAGCGAGTCAG
TGAGCGAGGAAGCGGAAGAGCGCCCAATACGCAAACCGCCTCTCCCCGCGCGTTGGCCGATTCATTAATG
CAGCTGGCACGACAGGTTTCCCGACTGGAAAGCGGGCAGTGAGCGCAACGCAATTAATGTGAGTTAGCTC
ACTCATTAGGCACCCCAGGCTTTACACTTTATGCTTCCGGCTCGTATGTTGTGTGGAATTGTGAGCGGAT
AACAATTTCACACAGGAAACAGCTATGACCATGATTACGCCAAGCGCGCAATTAACCCTCACTAAAGGGA
ACAAAAGCTGGAGCTGCAAGCTTAATGTAGTCTTATGCAATACTCTTGTAGTCTTGCAACATGGTAACGA
TGAGTTAGCAACATGCCTTACAAGGAGAGAAAAAGCACCGTGCATGCCGATTGGTGGAAGTAAGGTGGTA
CGATCGTGCCTTATTAGGAAGGCAACAGACGGGTCTGACATGGATTGGACGAACCACTGAATTGCCGCAT
TGCAGAGATATTGTATTTAAGTGCCTAGCTCGATACATAAACGGGTCTCTCTGGTTAGACCAGATCTGAG
CCTGGGAGCTCTCTGGCTAACTAGGGAACCCACTGCTTAAGCCTCAATAAAGCTTGCCTTGAGTGCTTCA
AGTAGTGTGTGCCCGTCTGTTGTGTGACTCTGGTAACTAGAGATCCCTCAGACCCTTTTAGTCAGTGTGG
AAAATCTCTAGCAGTGGCGCCCGAACAGGGACTTGAAAGCGAAAGGGAAACCAGAGGAGCTCTCTCGACG
CAGGACTCGGCTTGCTGAAGCGCGCACGGCAAGAGGCGAGGGGCGGCGACTGGTGAGTACGCCAAAAATT
TTGACTAGCGGAGGCTAGAAGGAGAGAGATGGGTGCGAGAGCGTCAGTATTAAGCGGGGGAGAATTAGAT
CGCGATGGGAAAAAATTCGGTTAAGGCCAGGGGGAAAGAAAAAATATAAATTAAAACATATAGTATGGGC
AAGCAGGGAGCTAGAACGATTCGCAGTTAATCCTGGCCTGTTAGAAACATCAGAAGGCTGTAGACAAATA
CTGGGACAGCTACAACCATCCCTTCAGACAGGATCAGAAGAACTTAGATCATTATATAATACAGTAGCAA
CCCTCTATTGTGTGCATCAAAGGATAGAGATAAAAGACACCAAGGAAGCTTTAGACAAGATAGAGGAAGA
GCAAAACAAAAGTAAGACCACCGCACAGCAAGCGGCCGCTGATCTTCAGACCTGGAGGAGGAGATATGAG
GGACAATTGGAGAAGTGAATTATATAAATATAAAGTAGTAAAAATTGAACCATTAGGAGTAGCACCCACC
AAGGCAAAGAGAAGAGTGGTGCAGAGAGAAAAAAGAGCAGTGGGAATAGGAGCTTTGTTCCTTGGGTTCT
TGGGAGCAGCAGGAAGCACTATGGGCGCAGCGTCAATGACGCTGACGGTACAGGCCAGACAATTATTGTC
TGGTATAGTGCAGCAGCAGAACAATTTGCTGAGGGCTATTGAGGCGCAACAGCATCTGTTGCAACTCACA
GTCTGGGGCATCAAGCAGCTCCAGGCAAGAATCCTGGCTGTGGAAAGATACCTAAAGGATCAACAGCTCC
TGGGGATTTGGGGTTGCTCTGGAAAACTCATTTGCACCACTGCTGTGCCTTGGAATGCTAGTTGGAGTAA
TAAATCTCTGGAACAGATTTGGAATCACACGACCTGGATGGAGTGGGACAGAGAAATTAACAATTACACA
AGCTTAATACACTCCTTAATTGAAGAATCGCAAAACCAGCAAGAAAAGAATGAACAAGAATTATTGGAAT
TAGATAAATGGGCAAGTTTGTGGAATTGGTTTAACATAACAAATTGGCTGTGGTATATAAAATTATTCAT
AATGATAGTAGGAGGCTTGGTAGGTTTAAGAATAGTTTTTGCTGTACTTTCTATAGTGAATAGAGTTAGG
CAGGGATATTCACCATTATCGTTTCAGACCCACCTCCCAACCCCGAGGGGAC
Features (pLannotate 1.2.2; 26 found; start..end, strand, type, name):
     41..158     +  misc_feature   cPPT/CTS: central polypurine tract and central termination sequence of HIV-1
    212..526     +  promoter       tight TRE promoter: Tet-responsive promoter PTight, consisting of seven tet operator sequences followed by the minimal CMV promoter
    567..623     +  CDS            P2A: 2A peptide from porcine teschovirus-1 polyprotein Eukaryotic ribosomes fail to insert a peptide bond between the Gly and Pro residues, yielding separate polypeptides.
    651..1161    +  promoter       hPGK promoter: human phosphoglycerate kinase 1 promoter
   1190..1586    +  CDS            BSD (fragment): blasticidin S deaminase; Aspergillus terreus BSD; confers resistance to blasticidin
   1655..2352    +  CDS            rtTA3 (fragment): reverse tetracycline transactivator 3 activates expression from Tet-responsive promoters in the presence of doxycycline
   2282..2392    +  CDS            VP48: 3 tandem repeats of the minimal activation domain of herpes simplex virus VP16 (Cheng et al., 2013)
   2428..2976    +  misc_feature   WPRE (fragment): woodchuck hepatitis virus posttranscriptional regulatory element
   3002..3073    +  CDS            nef (fragment): NEF_HV1Z2 - Experimental evidence at protein level: Swiss-Prot protein existence level 1. Extracellular Nef protein targets CD4(+) T-lymphocytes for apoptosis by interacting with CXCR4 surface receptors. From Human immunodeficiency virus type 1 group M subtype D (isolate Z2/CDC-Z34) (HIV-1).
   3075..3308    +  LTR            3' LTR (ΔU3): self-inactivating 3' long terminal repeat (LTR) from HIV-1
   3380..3501    +  polyA_signal   SV40 poly(A) signal: SV40 polyadenylation signal
   3541..3676    +  rep_origin     SV40 ori: SV40 origin of replication
   3684..3747    +  promoter       AmpR promoter: bla
   3748..4608    +  CDS            AmpR: β-lactamase; bla; confers resistance to ampicillin, carbenicillin, and related antibiotics
   4779..5367    +  rep_origin     ori: high-copy-number ColE1/pMB1/pBR322/pUC origin of replication
   5550..5642    +  CDS            lacI (fragment): lac repressor; lacI; The lac repressor binds to the lac operator to inhibit transcription in E. coli. This inhibition can be relieved by adding lactose or isopropyl-β-D-thiogalactopyranoside (IPTG).
   5655..5676    +  protein_bind   CAP binding site: CAP binding activates transcription in the presence of cAMP. E. coli catabolite activator protein
   5691..5721    +  promoter       lac promoter: promoter for the E. coli lac operon
   5729..5745    +  protein_bind   lac operator: The lac repressor binds to the lac operator to inhibit transcription in E. coli. This inhibition can be relieved by adding lactose or isopropyl-β-D-thiogalactopyranoside (IPTG). lac repressor encoded by lacI
   5790..5808    +  promoter       T3 promoter: promoter for bacteriophage T3 RNA polymerase
   5836..6062    +  promoter       RSV promoter: Rous sarcoma virus enhancer/promoter
   6063..6243    +  LTR            5' LTR (truncated): truncated 5' long terminal repeat (LTR) from HIV-1
   6290..6415    +  misc_feature   HIV-1 Ψ: packaging signal of human immunodeficiency virus type 1
   6399..6762    +  CDS            HIV-1 gag (fragment): gag protein from human immunodeficiency virus 1; gag
   6908..7141    +  misc_feature   RRE: The Rev response element (RRE) of HIV-1 allows for Rev-dependent mRNA export from the nucleus to the cytoplasm.
   7518..7542    +  CDS            Rev (fragment): human immunodeficiency virus 1 (HIV-1) Rev protein; rev; enhances nuclear export of unspliced and incompletely spliced viral mRNAs
