[The description below was written by a language model from this plasmid's Addgene catalogue record and pLannotate feature annotations shown in this document.]
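Description:
pCW57-MCS1-P2A-MCS2 (Blast) is an empty, all-in-one doxycycline-inducible lentiviral backbone derived from pCW57.1, built for expressing one or two genes in mammalian cells. It is propagated in E. coli through a high-copy ColE1/pUC-type origin with ampicillin resistance (β-lactamase). The viral framework has a third-generation, self-inactivating layout. An RSV promoter drives a truncated HIV-1 5' LTR, followed by the Ψ packaging signal with a gag fragment, the Rev response element for Rev-dependent export of the genomic RNA, and a cPPT/CTS. A WPRE, which enhances transcript expression, and a ΔU3 3' LTR close the transfer cassette. An SV40 poly(A) signal and SV40 origin lie downstream of it.

The payload region begins with a tight TRE promoter (seven tet operators fused to a minimal CMV promoter). This is followed by a P2A coding sequence that, according to the construct name, is flanked by two multiple cloning sites; the sites themselves are not annotated in the feature table. One gene can be inserted on its own. Alternatively, two genes can be cloned in frame on either side of P2A, so that ribosomal skipping yields separate polypeptides from a single inducible transcript. Downstream, a constitutive human PGK promoter drives blasticidin S deaminase followed by the reverse tetracycline transactivator rtTA3. The element linking these two reading frames is not annotated. Because the transactivator and the selection marker sit in the same provirus as the TRE cassette, a single transduction followed by blasticidin selection gives cells in which doxycycline switches on the cloned gene or genes. The blasticidin marker replaces the puromycin marker of the parent pCW57-MCS1-2A-MCS2 vector, which gives an alternative selection option. Inserts are introduced by restriction enzyme cloning.
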