Addgene plasmid #80921: pCW57-MCS1-P2A-MCS2 (Blast)
Purpose: (Empty Backbone) All-in-one doxycycline inducible lentiviral vector for expression of one or two genes using the P2A self-cleaving peptide.
Depositing lab: Adam Karpf. Depositing organization: University of Nebraska Medical Center. Publication: Pan-Cancer Analyses Reveal Genomic Features of FOXM1 Overexpression in Cancer. Barger CJ, Branick C, Chee L, Karpf AR. Cancers (Basel). 2019 Feb 21;11(2). pii: cancers11020251. doi: 10.3390/cancers11020251. PubMed 30795624.
Backbone
  Vector backbone: pCW57.1
  Backbone manufacturer: Broad Insitute
  Backbone size (bp): 7542
  Modifications to backbone: pCW57-MCS1-2A-MCS2 was modified by replacing puromycin with blasticidin.
  Vector type: Mammalian Expression, Lentiviral ; Doxycycline inducible; P2A Self Cleaving Peptide
  Promoter: TRE
  Selectable markers: Blasticidin
Growth in bacteria
  Bacterial resistance: Ampicillin, 100 μg/mL
  Growth temperature: 37°C
  Growth strain: NEB Stable
  Copy number: Unknown
Gene/Insert
  Cloning method: Restriction Enzyme
  Sequencing primers: 5′ pCW57.MCS_Seq_F CGTATGTCGAGGTAGGCGTG
Terms and licenses: Academic/Nonprofit Terms; Industry Terms: Not Available to Industry
How to cite: pCW57-MCS1-P2A-MCS2 (Blast) was a gift from Adam Karpf (Addgene plasmid # 80921 ; http://n2t.net/addgene:80921 ; RRID:Addgene_80921)
