>Addgene plasmid #80921 | pCW57-MCS1-P2A-MCS2 (Blast) | depositor partial sequence | sequence record 152774 | PGK_seq_F  GTAGTGTGGGCCCTGTTCCTGCC
GKTSSATTCTGCAGCTCCGGAGCGCACGTCGGCAGTCGGCTCCCTCGTTGACCGAATCACCGACCTCTCT
CCCCAGCAATTCACCCGCGCGCGGGAACTAAACCATGGCCAAGCCTTTGTCTCAAGAAGAATCCACCCTC
ATTGAAAGAGCAACGGCTACAATCAACAGCATCCCCATCTCTGAAGACTACAGCGTCGCCAGCGCAGCTC
TCTCTAGCGACGGCCGCATCTTCACTGGTGTCAATGTATATCATTTTACTGGGGGACCTTGTGCAGAACT
CGTGGTGCTGGGCACTGCTGCTGCTGCGGCAGCTGGCAACCTGACTTGTATCGTCGCGATCGGAAATGAG
AACAGGGGCATCTTGAGCCCCTGCGGACGGTGCCGACAGGTGCTTCTCGATCTGCATCCTGGGATCAAAG
CCATAGTGAAGGACAGTGATGGACAGCCGACGGCAGTTGGGATTCGTGAATTGCTGCCCTCTGGTTATGT
GTGGGAGGGCTTCGAAGGAAGCGGAGAAGGTAGAGGTTCTCTCCTCACTTGTGGTGATGTTGAAGAAAAC
CCTGGTCCAATGTCTAGACTGGACAAGAGCAAAGTCATAAACGGAGCTCTGGAATTACTCAATGGTGTCG
GTATCGAAGGCCTGACGACAAGGAAACTCGCTCAAAAGCTGGGAGTTGAGCAGCCTACCCTGTACTGGCA
CGTGAAGAACAAGCGGGCCCTGCTCGATGCCCTGCCAATCGAGATGCTGGACAGGCATCATACCCACTTC
TGCCCCCTGGAAAGGCGAGTCATGGCAAGACTTTCTGCGGAACAACGCCAAGTCATACCGCTGTGCTCTC
TCTCAMATCGCGACGGGGGCTAAGTGCATCTCGGCACCCGCCCAACAGAGAAACAGTACGAAACCTGGAA
ATTCAGCTCGCGTTTCTGTGTCAGCAAGCTTYTCCCTGGARAACGCACTGTACGCTCTKGTCGCCGTKGG
TCACTTTACACTGTGGGCTSGTSCGTAWTTGGGARGGGGC
