>Addgene plasmid #80921 | pCW57-MCS1-P2A-MCS2 (Blast) | addgene partial sequence | sequence record 157974 | blast-R 5'-gctctttcaatgagggtgga-3'
TTGGCCATGGTTTAGTTCCCGCGCGCGGGTGAATTGCTGGGGAGAGAGGTCGGTGATTCGGTCAACGAGG
GAGCCGACTGCCGACGTGCGCTCCGGAGGCTTGCAGAATGCGGAACACCGCGCGGGCAGGAACAGGGCCC
ACACTACCGCCCCACACCCCGCCTCCCGCACCGCCCCTTCCCGGCCGCTGCTCTCGGCGCGCCCTGCTGA
GCAGCCGCTATTGGCCACAGCCCATCGCGGTCGGCGCGCTGCCATTGCTCCCTGGCGCTGTCCGTCTGCG
AGGGTACTAGTGAGACGTGCGGCTTCCGTTTGTCACGTCCGGCACGCCGCGAACCGCAAGGAACCTTCCC
GACTTAGGGGCGGAGCAGGAAGCGTCGCCGGGGGGCCCACAAGGGTAGCGGCGAAGATCCGGGTGACGCT
GCGAACGGACGTGAAGAATGTGCGAGACCCAGGGTCGGCGCCGCTGCGTTTCCCGGAACCACGCCCAGAG
CAGCCGCGTCCCTGCGCAAACCCAGGGCTGCCTTGGAAAAGGCGCAACCCCAACCCCGGATCCTGTACAA
CGCGTCTGCAGCCTAGGACCGGGGTTTTCTTCCACGTCTCCTGCTTGCTTTAACAGAGAGAAGTTCGTGG
CTCCGGAACCGGTGTCGACGAATTCGCTAGCCAATTCTCCAGGCGATCTGACGGTTCACTAAACGAGCTC
TGCTTATATAGGCCTCCCACCGTACACGCCTACCTCGACATACGTTCTCTATCACTGATAGGGAGTAAAC
TCGACATACGTTCTCTATCACTGATAGGGATAAACTCGACATACGTTCTCTATCACTGATAGGGAGTAAA
CTCGACATACGTTCTCTATCACTGATAGGGAGTAAACTCGACATACGTTCTCTATCACTGATAGGGAGTA
AACTCGACATCGTTCTCTATCACTGATAGGGAGTAAACTCGACATACGTTCTCTATCACTGATAGGGAGT
AAACTCGACATATC
